>Addgene plasmid #218742 | pAAV-hSyn-ConVERGD-eGFP-W3SL | addgene full sequence | sequence record 432137 | Addgene NGS Result
ATCCTGCAGGCAGCTGCGCGCTCGCTCGCTCACTGAGGCCGCCCGGGCGTCGGGCGACCTTTGGTCGCCC
GGCCTCAGTGAGCGAGCGAGCGCGCAGAGAGGGAGTGGCCAACTCCATCACTAGGGGTTCCTGCGGCCGC
AGATGCTGCACGGGCCCGCGATCGCAGTGCAAGTGGGTTTTAGGACCAGGATGAGGCGGGGTGGGGGTGC
CTACCTGACGACCGACCCCGACCCACTGGACAAGCACCCAACCCCCATTCCCCAAATTGCGCATCCCCTA
TCAGAGAGGGGGAGGGGAAACAGGATGCGGCGAGGCGCGTGCGCACTGCCAGCTTCAGCACCGCGGACAG
TGCCTTCGCCCCCGCCTGGCGGCGCGCGCCACCGCCGCCTCAGCACTGAAGGCGCGCTGACGTCACTCGC
CGGTCCCCCGCAAACTCCCCTTCCCGGCCACCTTGGTCGCGTCCGCGCCGCCGCCGGCCCAGCCGGACCG
CACCACGCGAGGCGCGAGATAGGGGGGCACGGGCGCGACCATCTGCGCTGCGGCGCCGGCGACTCAGCGC
TGCCTCAGTCTGCGGTGGGCAGCGGAGGAGTCGTGTCGTGCCTGAGAGCGCAGGGTACCGCTAGCGAAGT
TCCTATTCTTCAAAAGGTATAGGAACTTCATCAAAATAGGAAGACCAATGCTTCACCATCGACCCGAATT
GCCAAGCATCACCATCGACACGAAGTTCCTATTCCGAAGTTCCTATTCTCTAGAAAGTATAGGAACTTCG
TCGACCTTAAGATAACTTCGTATAGCATACATTATACGAAGTTATAAAAACAAAAAGAAAAGCGCGTTTC
GTCCTATTTGGGACTCGTCAGCTGGATGTACGCGTTTCCGCGAATCCAGGACGCGCAAAGAAAGAAAATA
ACTTCGTATAGCATACATTATACGAAGTTATGAATTCATGCATGCTTACTTGTACAGCTCGTCCATGCCG
AGAGTGATCCCGGCGGCGGTCACGAACTCCAGCAGGACCATGTGATCGCGCTTCTCGTTGGGGTCTTTGC
TCAGGGCGGACTGGGTGCTCAGGTAGTGGTTGTCGGGCAGCAGCACGGGGCCGTCGCCGATGGGGGTGTT
CTGCTGGTAGTGGTCGGCGAGCTGCACGCTGCCGTCCTCGATGTTGTGGCGGATCTTGAAGTTCACCTTG
ATGCCGTTCTTCTGCTTGTCGGCCATGATATAGACGTTGTGGCTGTTGTAGTTGTACTCCAGCTTGTGCC
CCAGGATGTTGCCGTCCTCCTTGAAGTCGATGCCCTTCAGCTCGATGCGGTTCACCAGGGTGTCGCCCTC
GAACTTCACCTCGGCGCGGGTCTTGTAGTTGCCGTCGTCCTTGAAGAAGATGGTGCGCTCCTGGACGTAG
CCTTCGGGCATGGCGGACTTGAAGAAGTCGTGCTGCTTCATGTGGTCGGGGTAGCGGCTGAAGCACTGCA
CGCCGTAGGTCAGGGTGGTCACGAGGGTGGGCCAGGGCACGGGCAGCTTGCCGGTGGTGCAGATGAACTT
CAGGGTCAGCTTGCCGTAGGTGGCATCGCCCTCGCCCTCGCCGGACACGCTGAACTTGTGGCCGTTTACG
TCGCCGTCCAGCTCGACCAGGATGGGCACCACCCCGGTGAACAGCTCCTCGCCCTTGCTCACCATGGTGG
CACTAGTACCGGTCTCGAGGAAGTTCCTATACCTTTTGAAGAATAGGAACTTCATCAAAATAGGAAGACC
AATGCTTCACCATCGACCCGAATTGCCAAGCATCACCATCGACACGAAGTTCCTATACTTTCTAGAGAAT
AGGAACTTCGGAATAGTAACTTCCGTACGAAGCTTTCTAGAGCTTAGCCGATTCGATATTCGATGCCCGA
GATAATCAACCTCTGGATTACAAAATTTGTGAAAGATTGACTGGTATTCTTAACTATGTTGCTCCTTTTA
CGCTATGTGGATACGCTGCTTTAATGCCTTTGTATCATGCTATTGCTTCCCGTATGGCTTTCATTTTCTC
CTCCTTGTATAAATCCTGGTTAGTTCTTGCCACGGCGGAACTCATCGCCGCCTGCCTTGCCCGCTGCTGG
ACAGGGGCTCGGCTGTTGGGCACTGACAATTCCGTGGTGTTTATTTGTGAAATTTGTGATGCTATTGCTT
TATTTGTAACCATCTAGCTTTATTTGTGAAATTTGTGATGCTATTGCTTTATTTGTAACCATTATAAGCT
GCAATAAACAAGTTAACAACAACAATTGCATTCATTTTATGTTTCAGGTTCAGGGGGAGATGTGGGAGGT
TTTTTAAAGCGGCCGGTAACCGGAGCTCCAGGAACCCCTAGTGATGGAGTTGGCCACTCCCTCTCTGCGC
GCTCGCTCGCTCACTGAGGCCGGGCGACCAAAGGTCGCCCGACGCCCGGGCTTTGCCCGGGCGGCCTCAG
TGAGCGAGCGAGCGCGCAGCTGCCTGCAGGATTGGATCCCAATGGCGCGCCGAGCTTGGCGTAATCATGG
TCATAGCTGTTTCCTGTGTGAAATTGTTATCCGCTCACAATTCCACACAACATACGAGCCGGAAGCATAA
AGTGTAAAGCCTGGGGTGCCTAATGAGTGAGCTAACTCACATTAATTGCGTTGCGCTCACTGCCCGCTTT
CCAGTCGGGAAACCTGTCGTGCCAGCTGCATTAATGAATCGGCCAACGCGCGGGGAGAGGCGGTTTGCGT
ATTGGGCGCTCTTCCGCTTCCTCGCTCACTGACTCGCTGCGCTCGGTCGTTCGGCTGCGGCGAGCGGTAT
CAGCTCACTCAAAGGCGGTAATACGGTTATCCACAGAATCAGGGGATAACGCAGGAAAGAACATGTGAGC
AAAAGGCCAGCAAAAGGCCAGGAACCGTAAAAAGGCCGCGTTGCTGGCGTTTTTCCATAGGCTCCGCCCC
CCTGACGAGCATCACAAAAATCGACGCTCAAGTCAGAGGTGGCGAAACCCGACAGGACTATAAAGATACC
AGGCGTTTCCCCCTGGAAGCTCCCTCGTGCGCTCTCCTGTTCCGACCCTGCCGCTTACCGGATACCTGTC
CGCCTTTCTCCCTTCGGGAAGCGTGGCGCTTTCTCATAGCTCACGCTGTAGGTATCTCAGTTCGGTGTAG
GTCGTTCGCTCCAAGCTGGGCTGTGTGCACGAACCCCCCGTTCAGCCCGACCGCTGCGCCTTATCCGGTA
ACTATCGTCTTGAGTCCAACCCGGTAAGACACGACTTATCGCCACTGGCAGCAGCCACTGGTAACAGGAT
TAGCAGAGCGAGGTATGTAGGCGGTGCTACAGAGTTCTTGAAGTGGTGGCCTAACTACGGCTACACTAGA
AGAACAGTATTTGGTATCTGCGCTCTGCTGAAGCCAGTTACCTTCGGAAAAAGAGTTGGTAGCTCTTGAT
CCGGCAAACAAACCACCGCTGGTAGCGGTGGTTTTTTTGTTTGCAAGCAGCAGATTACGCGCAGAAAAAA
AGGATCTCAAGAAGATCCTTTGATCTTTTCTACGGGGTCTGACGCTCAGTGGAACGAAAACTCACGTTAA
GGGATTTTGGTCATGAGATTATCAAAAAGGATCTTCACCTAGATCCTTTTAAATTAAAAATGAAGTTTTA
AATCAATCTAAAGTATATATGAGTAAACTTGGTCTGACAGTTACCAATGCTTAATCAGTGAGGCACCTAT
CTCAGCGATCTGTCTATTTCGTTCATCCATAGTTGCCTGACTCCCCGTCGTGTAGATAACTACGATACGG
GAGGGCTTACCATCTGGCCCCAGTGCTGCAATGATACCGCGAGAACCACGCTCACCGGCTCCAGATTTAT
CAGCAATAAACCAGCCAGCCGGAAGGGCCGAGCGCAGAAGTGGTCCTGCAACTTTATCCGCCTCCATCCA
GTCTATTAATTGTTGCCGGGAAGCTAGAGTAAGTAGTTCGCCAGTTAATAGTTTGCGCAACGTTGTTGCC
ATTGCTACAGGCATCGTGGTGTCACGCTCGTCGTTTGGTATGGCTTCATTCAGCTCCGGTTCCCAACGAT
CAAGGCGAGTTACATGATCCCCCATGTTGTGCAAAAAAGCGGTTAGCTCCTTCGGTCCTCCGATCGTTGT
CAGAAGTAAGTTGGCCGCAGTGTTATCACTCATGGTTATGGCAGCACTGCATAATTCTCTTACTGTCATG
CCATCCGTAAGATGCTTTTCTGTGACTGGTGAGTACTCAACCAAGTCATTCTGAGAATAGTGTATGCGGC
GACCGAGTTGCTCTTGCCCGGCGTCAATACGGGATAATACCGCGCCACATAGCAGAACTTTAAAAGTGCT
CATCATTGGAAAACGTTCTTCGGGGCGAAAACTCTCAAGGATCTTACCGCTGTTGAGATCCAGTTCGATG
TAACCCACTCGTGCACCCAACTGATCTTCAGCATCTTTTACTTTCACCAGCGTTTCTGGGTGAGCAAAAA
CAGGAAGGCAAAATGCCGCAAAAAAGGGAATAAGGGCGACACGGAAATGTTGAATACTCATACTCTTCCT
TTTTCAATATTATTGAAGCATTTATCAGGGTTATTGTCTCATGAGCGGATACATATTTGAATGTATTTAG
AAAAATAAACAAATAGGGGTTCCGCGCACATTTCCCCGAAAAGTGCCACCTGACGTCTAAGAAACCATTA
TTATCATGACATTAACCTATAAAAATAGGCGTATCACGAGGCCCTTTTGTCTCGCGCGTTTCGGTGATGA
CGGTGAAAACCTCTGACACATGCAGCTCCCGGAGACTGTCACAGCTTGTCTGTAAGCGGATGCCGGGAGC
AGACAAGCCCGTCAGGGCGCGTCAGCGGGTGTTGGCGGGTGTCGGGGCTGGCTTAACTATGCGGCATCAG
AGCAGATTGTACTGAGAGTGCACCATATGCGGTGTGAAATACCGCACAGATGCGTAAGGAGAAAATACCG
CATCAGGCGCCATTCGCCATTCAGGCTGCGCAACTGTTGGGAAGGGCGATCGGTGCGGGCCTCTTCGCTA
TTACGCCAGCTGGCGAAAGGGGGATGTGCTGCAAGGCGATTAAGTTGGGTAACGCCAGGGTTTTCCCAGT
CACGACGTTGTAAAACGACGGCCAGTGAATTGACGCGTATTGGGATCCA
Features (pLannotate 1.2.2; 24 found; start..end, strand, type, name):
     14..41      +  repeat_region  AAV2 ITR (fragment): inverted terminal repeat of adeno-associated virus serotype 2 inverted
     70..97      +  repeat_region  AAV2 ITR (fragment): inverted terminal repeat of adeno-associated virus serotype 2 inverted
    166..613     +  promoter       hSyn promoter: human synapsin I promoter; confers neuron-specific expression (Kügler et al., 2003)
    722..769     +  protein_bind   FRT: FLP-mediated recombination occurs in the 8-bp core sequence TCTAGAAA (Turan and Bode, 2011). FLP recombinase from the Saccharomyces cerevisiae 2μ plasmid
    782..815     +  protein_bind   loxP: Cre-mediated recombination occurs in the 8-bp core sequence (GCATACAT). Cre recombinase
    817..866     -  ncRNA          Hammerhead 1: Accession: RF00163 - Hammerhead ribozyme (type I)
    908..941     +  protein_bind   loxP: Cre-mediated recombination occurs in the 8-bp core sequence (GCATACAT). Cre recombinase
    956..1675    -  CDS            EGFP: the original enhanced GFP (Yang et al., 1996) mammalian codon-optimized
   1796..1829    -  protein_bind   FRT (minimal): supports FLP-mediated excision but not integration (Turan and Bode, 2011) FLP recombinase from the Saccharomyces cerevisiae 2μ plasmid
   1894..2051    +  misc_feature   WPRE (fragment): woodchuck hepatitis virus posttranscriptional regulatory element
   2057..2141    +  misc_feature   WPRE (fragment): woodchuck hepatitis virus posttranscriptional regulatory element
   2140..2183    -  polyA_signal   SV40 poly(A) signal (fragment): SV40 polyadenylation signal
   2187..2254    -  polyA_signal   SV40 poly(A) signal (fragment): SV40 polyadenylation signal
   2340..2480    +  repeat_region  AAV2 ITR: inverted terminal repeat of adeno-associated virus serotype 2 inverted
   2544..2560    -  protein_bind   lac operator: The lac repressor binds to the lac operator to inhibit transcription in E. coli. This inhibition can be relieved by adding lactose or isopropyl-β-D-thiogalactopyranoside (IPTG). lac repressor encoded by lacI
   2568..2598    -  promoter       lac promoter: promoter for the E. coli lac operon
   2613..2634    -  protein_bind   CAP binding site: CAP binding activates transcription in the presence of cAMP. E. coli catabolite activator protein
   2647..2739    -  CDS            lacI (fragment): lac repressor; lacI; The lac repressor binds to the lac operator to inhibit transcription in E. coli. This inhibition can be relieved by adding lactose or isopropyl-β-D-thiogalactopyranoside (IPTG).
   2922..3510    -  rep_origin     ori: high-copy-number ColE1/pMB1/pBR322/pUC origin of replication
   3681..4541    -  CDS            AmpR: β-lactamase; bla; confers resistance to ampicillin, carbenicillin, and related antibiotics
   4542..4646    -  promoter       AmpR promoter: bla
   4741..4776    +  CDS            rop (fragment): Rop protein, which maintains plasmids at low copy number; rop
   4878..4977    +  misc_feature   bom (fragment): basis of mobility region from pBR322
   4983..5140    -  CDS            lacZα (fragment): LacZα fragment of β-galactosidase; lacZ fragment
