[The description below was written by a language model from this plasmid's Addgene catalogue record and pLannotate feature annotations shown in this document.]
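Description:
pAAV-hSyn-ConVERGD-eGFP-W3SL is an adeno-associated virus transfer plasmid built on a pAAV backbone and designed to give AND-gated, intersectional expression of eGFP, so that the reporter appears only in neurons containing both Cre and Flp recombinases. In bacteria it is maintained through a ColE1/pUC-type origin and selected with ampicillin via the β-lactamase gene. The catalogue lists it as low copy, although the annotated origin is of the high-copy type. Remnants of lac regulatory elements, lacZα, rop and bom in the backbone are cloning-vector leftovers with no role in the payload.

Between the AAV2 inverted terminal repeats, which allow the cassette to be packaged into AAV particles (the left ITR is detected only as short fragments in the annotation), the human synapsin I promoter provides neuron-specific transcription. Downstream lies the ConVERGD switch. The EGFP coding sequence sits in the antisense orientation and is bracketed by a full FRT site and an oppositely oriented minimal FRT site, an arrangement consistent with Flp-mediated inversion of the reporter into the sense orientation. Within this FRT-flanked region, two same-orientation loxP sites flank a type I hammerhead ribozyme, also annotated on the antisense strand. The layout suggests that after Flp inversion the self-cleaving ribozyme would lie in the transcript and disrupt it unless Cre has excised it, though the record does not spell out this mechanism. The cassette ends in the compact W3SL element, seen here as WPRE fragments followed by SV40 polyadenylation signal fragments, which supports transcript stability and termination while saving packaging space.

The construct is intended for single-vector labelling of neuronal populations defined by two genetic features.
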