Addgene plasmid #218742: pAAV-hSyn-ConVERGD-eGFP-W3SL
Purpose: Provides AND intersectional (Cre+Flp) expression of eGFP
Depositing lab: Lindsay Schwarz. Depositing organization: St. Jude Children's Research Hospital. Publication: A Novel Single Vector Intersectional AAV Strategy for Interrogating Cellular Diversity and Brain Function. Hughes AC, Pollard BG, Xu B, Gammons JW, Chapman P, Bikoff JB, Schwarz LA. bioRxiv. 2023 Feb 8:2023.02.07.527312. doi: 10.1101/2023.02.07.527312. Preprint. PubMed 36798174.
Backbone
  Vector backbone: pAAV
  Backbone manufacturer: Azenta Life Sciences
  Vector type: AAV
Growth in bacteria
  Bacterial resistance: Ampicillin, 100 μg/mL
  Growth temperature: 30°C
  Growth strain: NEB Stable
  Copy number: Low Copy
Gene/Insert
  Gene/Insert name: eGFP
  Species: Synthetic
  Promoter: hSyn
  Cloning method: Other
Terms and licenses: Academic/Nonprofit Terms; Industry Terms: Not Available to Industry
Depositor comments: Please visit https://doi.org/10.1101/2023.02.07.527312 for bioRxiv preprint.
How to cite: pAAV-hSyn-ConVERGD-eGFP-W3SL was a gift from Lindsay Schwarz (Addgene plasmid # 218742 ; http://n2t.net/addgene:218742 ; RRID:Addgene_218742)
